>Addgene plasmid #19760 | pLKO.1.shCDK8 | addgene partial sequence | sequence record 25408 | 19760 with LKO1-5
NNNNNNNNATNNCTTGGCTTTNTATATCTTGTGGAAAGGANGAAACACCCGGATGTCCAGTAGCCAAGTT
CCNNTNNAGTGGAACTTGGCTANNNNNCATTCGNTGN
